LOCUS       Exported 9779 bp ds-DNA circular SYN 13-MAY-2021
DEFINITION  Muscle specific zebrafish expression of mKate2 fused to rab40c.
ACCESSION   .
VERSION     .
KEYWORDS    actc1b-mKate2-rab40c
SOURCE      synthetic DNA construct
  ORGANISM  synthetic DNA construct
REFERENCE   1 (bases 1 to 9779)
  TITLE     Parton Lab Plasmids for in vivo cell biology in the zebrafish
REFERENCE   2 (bases 1 to 9779)
  AUTHORS   .
  TITLE     Direct Submission
  JOURNAL   Exported May 13, 2021 from SnapGene Server 1.1.58
            http://www.snapgene.com
FEATURES             Location/Qualifiers
     source          1..9779
                     /organism="synthetic DNA construct"
                     /mol_type="other DNA"
     protein_bind    1..25
                     /gene="mutant version of attB"
                     /label=attB1
                     /bound_moiety="BP Clonase(TM)"
                     /note="recombination site for the Gateway(R) BP reaction"
     regulatory      26..35
                     /regulatory_class="other"
                     /note="vertebrate consensus sequence for strong initiation
                     of translation (Kozak, 1987)"
     CDS             32..727
                     /codon_start=1
                     /product="monomeric far-red fluorescent protein (Shcherbo
                     et al., 2009)"
                     /label=mKate2
                     /note="mammalian codon-optimized"
                     /translation="MVSELIKENMHMKLYMEGTVNNHHFKCTSEGEGKPYEGTQTMRIK
                     AVEGGPLPFAFDILATSFMYGSKTFINHTQGIPDFFKQSFPEGFTWERVTTYEDGGVLT
                     ATQDTSLQDGCLIYNVKIRGVNFPSNGPVMQKKTLGWEASTETLYPADGGLEGRADMAL
                     KLVGGGHLICNLKTTYRSKKPAKNLKMPGVYYVDRRLERIKEADKETYVEQHEVAVARY
                     CDLPSKLGHR"
     protein_bind    complement(729..753)
                     /gene="mutant version of attB"
                     /label=attB2
                     /bound_moiety="BP Clonase(TM)"
                     /note="recombination site for the Gateway(R) BP reaction"
     protein_bind    complement(1603..1623)
                     /gene="mutant version of attB"
                     /label=attB3
                     /bound_moiety="BP Clonase(TM)"
                     /note="core recombination site for the Gateway(R) BP
                     reaction"
     primer_bind     complement(1631..1647)
                     /label=M13 fwd
                     /note="common sequencing primer, one of multiple similar
                     variants"
     polyA_signal    1663..1797
                     /label=SV40 poly(A) signal
                     /note="SV40 polyadenylation signal"
     primer_bind     complement(1687..1706)
                     /label=EBV-rev
                     /note="SV40 polyA terminator, reverse primer"
     primer_bind     1741..1760
                     /label=SV40pA-R
                     /note="SV40 polyA, reverse primer"
     primer_bind     complement(2469..2485)
                     /label=SK primer
                     /note="common sequencing primer, one of multiple similar
                     variants"
     primer_bind     complement(2469..2485)
                     /label=pBluescriptSK
                     /note="For pBluescript vector"
     primer_bind     complement(2522..2542)
                     /label=T3
                     /note="T3 promoter, forward primer"
     promoter        complement(2522..2540)
                     /label=T3 promoter
                     /note="promoter for bacteriophage T3 RNA polymerase"
     primer_bind     complement(2561..2577)
                     /label=M13 rev
                     /note="common sequencing primer, one of multiple similar
                     variants"
     primer_bind     complement(2574..2596)
                     /label=M13/pUC Reverse
                     /note="In lacZ gene"
     protein_bind    2585..2601
                     /label=lac operator
                     /bound_moiety="lac repressor encoded by lacI"
                     /note="The lac repressor binds to the lac operator to
                     inhibit transcription in E. coli. This inhibition can be
                     relieved by adding lactose or
                     isopropyl-beta-D-thiogalactopyranoside (IPTG)."
     promoter        complement(2609..2639)
                     /label=lac promoter
                     /note="promoter for the E. coli lac operon"
     protein_bind    2654..2675
                     /label=CAP binding site
                     /bound_moiety="E. coli catabolite activator protein"
                     /note="CAP binding activates transcription in the presence
                     of cAMP."
     primer_bind     complement(2792..2809)
                     /label=L4440
                     /note="L4440 vector, forward primer"
     rep_origin      complement(2963..3551)
                     /direction=LEFT
                     /label=ori
                     /note="high-copy-number ColE1/pMB1/pBR322/pUC origin of
                     replication"
     primer_bind     complement(3043..3062)
                     /label=pBR322ori-F
                     /note="pBR322 origin, forward primer"
     CDS             complement(3722..4582)
                     /codon_start=1
                     /gene="bla"
                     /product="beta-lactamase"
                     /label=AmpR
                     /note="confers resistance to ampicillin, carbenicillin, and
                     related antibiotics"
                     /translation="MSIQHFRVALIPFFAAFCLPVFAHPETLVKVKDAEDQLGARVGYI
                     ELDLNSGKILESFRPEERFPMMSTFKVLLCGAVLSRIDAGQEQLGRRIHYSQNDLVEYS
                     PVTEKHLTDGMTVRELCSAAITMSDNTAANLLLTTIGGPKELTAFLHNMGDHVTRLDRW
                     EPELNEAIPNDERDTTMPVAMATTLRKLLTGELLTLASRQQLIDWMEADKVAGPLLRSA
                     LPAGWFIADKSGAGERGSRGIIAALGPDGKPSRIVVIYTTGSQATMDERNRQIAEIGAS
                     LIKHW"
     primer_bind     4345..4364
                     /label=Amp-R
                     /note="Ampicillin resistance gene, reverse primer"
     promoter        complement(4583..4687)
                     /gene="bla"
                     /label=AmpR promoter
     primer_bind     complement(4850..4871)
                     /label=F1ori-F
                     /note="F1 origin, forward primer"
     primer_bind     5767..5783
                     /label=M13 rev
                     /note="common sequencing primer, one of multiple similar
                     variants"
     protein_bind    5803..5823
                     /gene="mutant version of attB"
                     /label=attB4
                     /bound_moiety="BP Clonase(TM)"
                     /note="core recombination site for the Gateway(R) BP
                     reaction"
ORIGIN
        1 gcaagtttgt acaaaaaagc aggctgccac catggtgagc gagctgatta aggagaacat
       61 gcacatgaag ctgtacatgg agggcaccgt gaacaaccac cacttcaagt gcacatccga
      121 gggcgaaggc aagccctacg agggcaccca gaccatgaga atcaaggcgg tcgagggcgg
      181 ccctctcccc ttcgccttcg acatcctggc taccagcttc atgtacggca gcaaaacctt
      241 catcaaccac acccagggca tccccgactt ctttaagcag tccttccccg agggcttcac
      301 atgggagaga gtcaccacat acgaagacgg gggcgtgctg accgctaccc aggacaccag
      361 cctccaggac ggctgcctca tctacaacgt caagatcaga ggggtgaact tcccatccaa
      421 cggccctgtg atgcagaaga aaacactcgg ctgggaggcc tccaccgaga ccctgtaccc
      481 cgctgacggc ggcctggaag gcagagccga catggccctg aagctcgtgg gcgggggcca
      541 cctgatctgc aacttgaaga ccacatacag atccaagaaa cccgctaaga acctcaagat
      601 gcccggcgtc tactatgtgg acagaagact ggaaagaatc aaggaggccg acaaagagac
      661 ctacgtcgag cagcacgagg tggctgtggc cagatactgc gacctcccta gcaaactggg
      721 gcacagagac ccagctttct tgtacaaagt ggtgggcacc cagggaagcc ctgtgaagag
      781 ctacgactac ctgctcaagt tcctcctggt cggagacagc gacgtgggca agggagagat
      841 cctggatagc cttcaagacg gatctgctga gtctccatat gcctacagca gcggaatcga
      901 ctacaagaca accacgatcc tgttggatgg acggagagtt aaactagagc tttgggacac
      961 ttcgggacaa ggcaggtttt gcaccatttt caggtcgtac tccaggggag cgcaggggat
     1021 cttgttggtg tatgacatca ccaaccgctg gtcatttgat gggatagacc gctggatcag
     1081 ggagattgat gagcatgcac ctggagtgcc ccgtattcta gtgggtaacc ggctacacct
     1141 ggcgttcaag cgacaggttc ccacagaaca ggcacgggca tacgcagaaa agaatggcat
     1201 gacatttttt gaagtgagtc ctctctgcaa cttcaacgtc atcgagtcct ttacagagct
     1261 ctcgcgcatc gtcctgatga ggcatgggat ggagaagttc tggaggccca acagagtatt
     1321 cagtctgcag gacttgtgct gccgtgccat tgtttcctgc acccctgtgc acctaatcga
     1381 taagctgcca cttcctgtgg ccatcaagag ccatttgaag tcattctcca tggcgaacgg
     1441 catgaatgct gtcatgatgc acggccgctc gtattcgctg gccaatgccg ccggaggcag
     1501 caaaggtaac agtcttaaac gctccaaatc catccggccg ccacaaagtc caccacagaa
     1561 ctgcaccagg aacaactgta agatctccta gcctccaggc accaacttta ttatacatag
     1621 ttgataattc actggccgtc gttttacggt accatcgatg atgatccaga catgataaga
     1681 tacattgatg agtttggaca aaccacaact agaatgcagt gaaaaaaatg ctttatttgt
     1741 gaaatttgtg atgctattgc tttatttgta accattataa gctgcaataa acaagttaac
     1801 aacaacaatt gcattcattt tatgtttcag gttcaggggg aggtgtggga ggttttttaa
     1861 agcaagtaaa acctctacaa atgtggtatg gctgattatg atcctctaga tcagatctgc
     1921 gaagatacgg ccacgggtgc tcttgatcct gtggctgatt ttggactgtg ctgctcgcag
     1981 ctgctgatga atcacatact tcctccattt tcttccactg attgactgtt ataatttccc
     2041 taatttccag gtcaaggtgc tgtgcattgt ggtaatagat gtgacatgac gtcacttcca
     2101 aaggaccaat gaacatgtct gaccaatttc atataatgtg aaaacgattt tcataggcag
     2161 aataaataac atttaaatta aactgggcat cagcgcaatt caattggttt ggtaatagca
     2221 agggaaaata gaatgaagtg atctccaaaa aataagtact ttttgactgt aaataaaatt
     2281 gtaaggagta aaaagtactt ttttttctaa aaaaatgtaa ttaagtaaaa gtaaaagtat
     2341 tgatttttaa ttgtactcaa gtaaagtaaa aatccccaaa aataatactt aagtacagta
     2401 atcaagtaaa attactcaag tactttacac ctctggttct tgacccccta ccttcagcaa
     2461 gcccagcaga tccactagtt ctagagcggc cgccaccgcg gtggagctcc agcttttgtt
     2521 ccctttagtg agggttaatt gcgcgcttgg cgtaatcatg gtcatagctg tttcctgtgt
     2581 gaaattgtta tccgctcaca attccacaca acatacgagc cggaagcata aagtgtaaag
     2641 cctggggtgc ctaatgagtg agctaactca cattaattgc gttgcgctca ctgcccgctt
     2701 tccagtcggg aaacctgtcg tgccagctgc attaatgaat cggccaacgc gcggggagag
     2761 gcggtttgcg tattgggcgc tcttccgctt cctcgctcac tgactcgctg cgctcggtcg
     2821 ttcggctgcg gcgagcggta tcagctcact caaaggcggt aatacggtta tccacagaat
     2881 caggggataa cgcaggaaag aacatgtgag caaaaggcca gcaaaaggcc aggaaccgta
     2941 aaaaggccgc gttgctggcg tttttccata ggctccgccc ccctgacgag catcacaaaa
     3001 atcgacgctc aagtcagagg tggcgaaacc cgacaggact ataaagatac caggcgtttc
     3061 cccctggaag ctccctcgtg cgctctcctg ttccgaccct gccgcttacc ggatacctgt
     3121 ccgcctttct cccttcggga agcgtggcgc tttctcatag ctcacgctgt aggtatctca
     3181 gttcggtgta ggtcgttcgc tccaagctgg gctgtgtgca cgaacccccc gttcagcccg
     3241 accgctgcgc cttatccggt aactatcgtc ttgagtccaa cccggtaaga cacgacttat
     3301 cgccactggc agcagccact ggtaacagga ttagcagagc gaggtatgta ggcggtgcta
     3361 cagagttctt gaagtggtgg cctaactacg gctacactag aagaacagta tttggtatct
     3421 gcgctctgct gaagccagtt accttcggaa aaagagttgg tagctcttga tccggcaaac
     3481 aaaccaccgc tggtagcggt ggtttttttg tttgcaagca gcagattacg cgcagaaaaa
     3541 aaggatctca agaagatcct ttgatctttt ctacggggtc tgacgctcag tggaacgaaa
     3601 actcacgtta aggcattttg gtcatgagat tatcaaaaag gatcttcacc tagatccttt
     3661 taaattaaaa atgaagtttt aaatcaatct aaagtatata tgagtaaact tggtctgaca
     3721 gttaccaatg cttaatcagt gaggcaccta tctcagcgat ctgtctattt cgttcatcca
     3781 tagttgcctg actccccgtc gtgtagataa ctacgatacg ggagggctta ccatctggcc
     3841 ccagtgctgc aatgataccg cgagacccac gctcaccggc tccagattta tcagcaataa
     3901 accagccagc cggaagggcc gagcgcagaa gtggtcctgc aactttatcc gcctccatcc
     3961 agtctattaa ttgttgccgg gaagctagag taagtagttc gccagttaat agtttgcgca
     4021 acgttgttgc cattgctaca ggcatcgtgg tgtcacgctc gtcgtttggt atggcttcat
     4081 tcagctccgg ttcccaacga tcaaggcgag ttacatgatc ccccatgttg tgcaaaaaag
     4141 cggttagctc cttcggtcct ccgatcgttg tcagaagtaa gttggccgca gtgttatcac
     4201 tcatggttat ggcagcactg cataattctc ttactgtcat gccatccgta agatgctttt
     4261 ctgtgactgg tgagtactca accaagtcat tctgagaata gtgtatgcgg cgaccgagtt
     4321 gctcttgccc ggcgtcaata cgggataata ccgcgccaca tagcagaact ttaaaagtgc
     4381 tcatcattgg aaaacgttct tcggggcgaa aactctcaag gatcttaccg ctgttgagat
     4441 ccagttcgat gtaacccact cgtgcaccca actgatcttc agcatctttt actttcacca
     4501 gcgtttctgg gtgagcaaaa acaggaaggc aaaatgccgc aaaaaaggga ataagggcga
     4561 cacggaaatg ttgaatactc atactcttcc tttttcaata ttattgaagc atttatcagg
     4621 gttattgtct catgagcgga tacatatttg aatgtattta gaaaaataaa caaatagggg
     4681 ttccgcgcac atttccccga aaagtgccac ctaaattgta agcgttaata ttttgttaaa
     4741 attcgcgtta aatttttgtt aaatcagctc attttttaac caataggccg aaatcggcaa
     4801 aatcccttat aaatcaaaag aatagaccga gatagggttg agtgttgttc cagtttggaa
     4861 caagagtcca ctattaaaga acgtggactc caacgtcaaa gggcgaaaaa ccgtctatca
     4921 gggcgatggc ccacgctggc taagaactca tcagcctccc cggtccatct acccacgtac
     4981 caatgcacca attggccaca atgacggcta ctacatggtg ccattccttc ctctttatag
     5041 gaatggagac tacctcctgt ccaacaatgc tcttggatac gagtacgcct acctgttgga
     5101 cccaggtcat tgcacaacac cagaaatgcc ctctgatctg caaaagacgt gaatatctgt
     5161 tcagacaccc atatccactc tgttccacac aggtcagagg tttgtccagg agttcttgac
     5221 agaggtgtaa aaagtactca aaaattttac tcaagtgaaa gtacaagtac ttagggaaaa
     5281 ttttactcaa ttaaaagtaa aagtatctgg ctagaatctt acttgagtaa aagtaaaaaa
     5341 gtactccatt aaaattgtac ttgagtatta aggaagtaaa agtaaaagca agaaagaaaa
     5401 ctagagattc ttgtttaagc ttttaatctc aaaaaacatt aaatgaaatg catacaaggt
     5461 tttatcctgc tttagaactg tttgtattta attatcaaac tataagacag acaatctaat
     5521 gccagtacac gctactcaaa gttgtaaaac ctcagattta acttcagtag aagctgattc
     5581 tcaaaattgt tagtgtcaag cctagctctt ttggggctga aaagcaatcc tgcagtgctg
     5641 aaaagcctct cacaggcagc cgatgcggga agaggtgtat tagtcttgat agagaggctg
     5701 caaatagcag gaaacgtgag cagagactcc ctggtgtctg aaacacaggc cagatgggcc
     5761 ctcgagcagg aaacagctat gaccatgatt acgccaagct atcaactttg tatagaaaag
     5821 ttggcacgcg cagattccgt gtgggcctgg taatatctta ccattttaag ctattttaag
     5881 attagggaaa aaaattaaat aaaactactt taaaattact ttccttaaaa agcaacatat
     5941 ttatttagtt tttgtttaac tggctcaaga ttgtaatatt ttacttttac atgttttttt
     6001 aagtacctaa atgtgttcaa aagtaaagta tgttattgtt tttttttttt aatgttagct
     6061 aagctttaaa ttgtaatata ttacttttaa aagtgacttt ttaaaaatgt aaataaaaaa
     6121 gtaactataa atgtgtaatg catgttattt ctgtgggttt ttaattttca tctcaactgg
     6181 gcttacaatt ttaacataat aaaaatcaaa tcaaatcaaa tcaggccctt atttgtcaca
     6241 tacactcttg tatactgaaa taaactaaat gttgagaaaa atttaaatac accaaaataa
     6301 cgcatacctt ttttgtaatt acctaagtaa aacatttagt tcctttttta agtgactcaa
     6361 gattgtaatc tattaattgt aaaagataaa actagtgatc aatctgacgt gcttctatgc
     6421 agcctgtgag attaattgtg atgtttaatt attaaacaat ttaaatggat caaacatttc
     6481 acatgtgctt attgtgtcca acaaaaccag cagaagcact taaaaatatt gcatgacaac
     6541 atgagttttt aatgtaaatt atatatactt cctaaacgaa gttaatcata tttctaaaat
     6601 aataatgtca ttgaaatatt taaataaatg ataagcttta gttgattcaa cataaaattg
     6661 aaagcaataa ggactttttt tttttacagc ggtgaagcaa aagcatgtaa taatcatata
     6721 atataataaa taaataaata aataatggct cttggtgcaa atatgaacac tttaaataaa
     6781 tatagaataa atatgatcaa taagtcataa cgatgtgttt tatgttgatt ataatttaaa
     6841 catgtttcta acgcaagttt taaaaactgt tttaaagtat tattttaagt tataagatca
     6901 atttgactca acattttgta gtgaaaatat gttgtgtaaa attaatataa tatacactat
     6961 aaaaatgcag ggttccacac aatacattaa tgttgtccca acacaaatcg attaagttaa
     7021 caaatatatg tggattgaac ataaaaaatt aagttgtccc aatgaaatct caagaattgt
     7081 gttgtttcag ctcattttaa ataagtagtt ttaacaagta aaaaataaca tatttttgag
     7141 tgtgtatata tatatattac aaaatataat aatataaaat gtaaaagata taaaccatgc
     7201 tacatatatt taagagctat tttgcacatt acttttttgc aagccatttt agtgtttttt
     7261 ttacaaatat atattagcta aatatacaat atcttaaata tacaattaat cagacatgca
     7321 attaatgcat ttaacctaca taaaaataca tgatcaacat atgttttatg ctgattacaa
     7381 ctaaatcaaa cgtaatgaaa ttaatttata aaagcgattt aaatatgtca atattttaag
     7441 ttaaaatcac ttgaaaccta ctataaatga acttaaatta aaaaaatctc ctttaattcc
     7501 aatgcaacag tgttgttttt tcagctgagg acccccggtg cagatggttg gcccccggcc
     7561 cgctattcta aggaagcctt tcttaatttt agggcggcgc tgcatgcgct cagatcagat
     7621 tcacgggtgg agagggttat tttctctttt ttattttttc ttgcctgctc atatttgggc
     7681 ctgtgtgaac cccaggctcc gcctcggccc ccaggagccg ctcttattta aaggggatcc
     7741 tcgccttcag tcttcgtccc agtggaagca tcagtcttgt gataacaact tggtgagtcc
     7801 tacagaccag cgctcgactc taggctttaa atgcattgat ttctctggat tagctaccgg
     7861 gagagtttta actttgctta ttagtcttgt gctcgaactg ctaggtttaa agagtgtttt
     7921 ctctaatgca tgcatgaagc gacagctgaa aaccagaaat agagcgtttg tcctcctgtt
     7981 aaactctagc ctttctttgg catttgtcag tccgagtctt cagctgccgg caggagattg
     8041 ggtttcagta acacttgctg agcacaaact acacgtgctt tcttcagatt taattcatta
     8101 ttaatcattc tagatttaaa tgatgttctt actcattgct gattatttta gccttgcgga
     8161 gcagattaaa tgagcacgtg tttcattaag attgatttaa atataattaa tatttcacca
     8221 ctgtagtttt aaaattgcct tctaagtcat ggttgatttt taataggtat cggctctaat
     8281 tagattacta ttttggtttt taaatgttat ttctatttca tttgtaggct cgtttttaat
     8341 gtgattttat tagattctag ttttaaaatc atctcttagc cttaatgagc agactgaatg
     8401 aacatgtttc attaagatta acttcattat aatgaattat ttaatcattc tagtgggtta
     8461 taaatcagct ctatttaaat taattgtcgt gtttatttct atttaatttt tgattatttt
     8521 ttcagggtcg tttttatgtg attttttccc gtttctaatt ttaaactaat tgtttgattt
     8581 ttatatgatt cgactctttt taaatgaatt gttttgcttt ttttattgag catatatata
     8641 ttatacaatt tcaatcaaca attgttgtgc tttttaaatg ttgtttctat ttcatttcta
     8701 gggtcgattt tattcgattc tagttttaaa atcgtgattt ttaacttcta accttactga
     8761 gcagactgaa tgaacatgtt tcatcaagat taacttcatt atagttaatt attgaatcgt
     8821 gctagtggtt tataaatcag ctctatttaa attaatcatc atcattattt ctatttaatt
     8881 tttattattt ctttaggatt atttttatgt gatttttttc acgttctagt tttaaactca
     8941 atgctcatta ctgctcaccc ttgctgagca gtctttcgtt aagattaaat taattaataa
     9001 ccattctagt tttaaaacag tgtcttaagg catagctgat attttacaag tttactattt
     9061 aatatatctc ctttcttttt ttagggtcga tttcatctga tttgattaat ttttattatc
     9121 ttcactaagc tttttgttct aggttttatt ctcagtatta ttactgttat atttgaactg
     9181 aatttctcct catagtttat tcattttatt tatttatttt ttgtttattc gctattttgt
     9241 attttagttt ttaattagaa attttattag aatcgttttg aactagtttt tatgcactct
     9301 aacattaata ttaaatcata actattattt ttattataat ttatttgtgt ttatcttttt
     9361 gtgtagcttt catgtgtttt tattttagtt ttattatgtt tgcattgaat tttttggact
     9421 agtttatata acgatataca gaaaagccat gacaacaaat gtttttataa tacctattaa
     9481 gtataagcta atcagatttc cactattctg ttcaaagtta acattattag ccattctgat
     9541 ggatcatttg acatttgtca tatgtcttta tgaacactgc tctttcagat gccactttta
     9601 aagctgtttt ttacagtaaa tgaacgttta ttattatgac attatttcct aaggcctcta
     9661 gagtacagca ggatgtggcg tgtgcattac cgtgtaatta tgctgactgt aaatgtgcat
     9721 ttatagactg tcagcatgtc tgactgtgcg ctgttgtgat tggtcctgca cagaccaag
//
