[The description below was written by a language model from this plasmid's Addgene catalogue record and the feature table of its GenBank file.]
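Description:
actc1b-mKate2-rab40c is a 9,779 bp circular zebrafish expression plasmid designed to express a fluorescently tagged Rab GTPase family member specifically in muscle. It was built by Gateway cloning in the backbone pDEST-actc1b-mKate2-ccdb, a destination vector whose ccdB counter-selection cassette has been replaced by the zebrafish rab40c coding sequence. In bacteria it replicates from a high-copy ColE1/pUC-type origin and is selected with ampicillin through the bla (AmpR) gene and its own promoter. Remnants of a pBluescript-type cloning vector are also annotated, including the lac promoter and operator, a CAP binding site, a T3 promoter and M13 and SK primer sites.

The expression cassette is organised around a series of Gateway attB sites. The roughly 4 kb region between attB4 and attB1 carries no annotation, but by name and stated purpose it should hold the actc1b (muscle actin) promoter that confers muscle specificity. After attB1 comes a Kozak consensus and a mammalian codon-optimised mKate2 open reading frame, encoding a monomeric far-red fluorescent protein. The interval between attB2 and attB3 is likewise unannotated and is the position expected for the rab40c insert, which makes mKate2 an N-terminal tag, as the catalogue entry states. An SV40 polyadenylation signal follows attB3 to terminate the transcript. The feature table lists no transposon arms or other integration elements, so the record does not say how the construct is delivered or integrated.

The associated work describes an in vivo cell biological screen in zebrafish muscle concerning T-tubule formation, consistent with using this plasmid to image rab40c localisation in living muscle fibres.
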