Addgene plasmid #109641: actc1b-mKate2-rab40c
Purpose: Muscle specific zebrafish expression of mKate2 fused to rab40c
Depositing lab: Rob Parton. Depositing organization: University of Queensland, Institute for Molecular Bioscience. Publication: In vivo cell biological screening identifies an endocytic capture mechanism for T-tubule formation. Hall TE, Martel N, Ariotti N, Xiong Z, Lo HP, Ferguson C, Rae J, Lim YW, Parton RG. Nat Commun. 2020 Jul 24;11(1):3711. doi: 10.1038/s41467-020-17486-w. PubMed 32709891.
Backbone
  Vector backbone: pDEST-actc1b-mKate2-ccdb
  Vector type: Zebrafish plasmids
Growth in bacteria
  Bacterial resistance: Ampicillin, 100 μg/mL
  Growth temperature: 37°C
  Growth strain: DH5alpha
  Copy number: High Copy
Gene/Insert
  Gene/Insert name: rab40c
  Species: D. rerio (zebrafish)
  Entrez Gene: rab40c (a.k.a. cb453, wu:fk50d06, zgc:136966)
  Tag / fusion protein: mKate2 (N terminal on insert)
  Cloning method: Gateway Cloning
Terms and licenses: Academic/Nonprofit Terms; Industry Terms: Not Available to Industry
How to cite: actc1b-mKate2-rab40c was a gift from Rob Parton (Addgene plasmid # 109641 ; http://n2t.net/addgene:109641 ; RRID:Addgene_109641)
